>Addgene plasmid #221160 | CUP1-∆ssCPY*-mNeonGreen in pRS315 | addgene full sequence | sequence record 450956 | Addgene NGS Result
CTCTATTCTATATGAAAAGCCGGTTCCGGCGCTCTCACCTTTCCTTTTTCTCCCAATTTTTCAGTTGAAA
AAGGTATATGCGTCAGGCGACCTCTGAAATTAACAAAAAATTTCCAGTCATCGAATTTGATTCTGTGCGA
TAGCGCCCCTGTGTGTTCTCGTTATGTTGAGGAAAAAAATAATGGTTGCTAAGAGATTCGAACTCTTGCA
TCTTACGATACCTGAGTATTCCCACAGTTAACTGCGGTCAAGATATTTCTTGAATCAGGCGCCTTAGACC
GCTCGGCCAAACAACCAATTACTTGTTGAGAAATAGAGTATAATTATCCTATAAATATAACGTTTTTGAA
CACACATGAACAAGGAAGTACAGGACAATTGATTTTGAAGAGAATGTGGATTTTGATGTAATTGTTGGGA
TTCCATTTTTAATAAGGCAATAATATTAGGTATGTAGATATACTAGAAGTTCTCCTCGACCGGTCGATAT
GCGGTGTGAAATACCGCACAGATGCGTAAGGAGAAAATACCGCATCAGGAAATTGTAAGCGTTAATATTT
TGTTAAAATTCGCGTTAAATTTTTGTTAAATCAGCTCATTTTTTAACCAATAGGCCGAAATCGGCAAAAT
CCCTTATAAATCAAAAGAATAGACCGAGATAGGGT
[37 nt withheld, positions 666-702]
AAAGAACGTGGACTCCAACGTCAAAGG
[49 nt withheld, positions 730-778]
T
[91 nt withheld, positions 780-870]
G
[124 nt withheld, positions 872-995]
CCATTCGCCATTCAGGCTGCGCAACTGTTGGGAAGGGCGATCGGTGCGGGCCTCTTCGCTATTACGCCAG
CTGGCGAAAGGGGGATGTGCTGCAAGGCGATTAAGTTGGGTAACGCCAGGGTTTTCCCAGTCACGACGTT
GTAAAACGACGGCCAGTGAATTGTAATACGACTCACTATAGGGCGAATTGGAGCTCCACCGCGGTGGCGG
CCGCATGTTCATGTATGTATCTGTATTTAAAACACTTTTGTATTATTTTTCCTCATATATGTGTATAGGT
TTATACGGATGATTTAATTATTACTTCACCACCCTTTATTTCAGGCTGATATCTTAGCCTTGTTACTAGT
TAGAAAAAGACATTTTTGCTGTCAGTCACTGTCAAGAGATTCTTTTGCTGGCATTTCTTCTAGAAGCAAA
AAGAGCGATGCGTCTTTTCCGCTGAACCGTTCCAGCAAAAAAGACTACCAACGCAATATGGATTGTCAGA
ATCATATAAAAGAGAAGCAAATAACTCCTTGTCTTGTGTCAATTGCATTATAATATCTTCTTGTTAGTGC
AATATCATATAGAAGTCATCGAAATAGATATTAAGAAAAACAAACTGTAACGAATTCATGATCTCATTGC
AAAGACCGTTGGGTCTAGATAAGGACGTTTTGCTGCAAGCTGCGGAAAAATTTGGTTTGGACCTCGACCT
GGATCATCTCTTGAAGGAGTTGGACTCCAATGTATTGGACGCTTGGGCCCAAATAGAGCATTTGTACCCA
AACCAGGTTATGAGCCTTGAAACTTCCACTAAGCCAAAATTCCCTGAAGCAATCAAAACGAAGAAAGACT
GGGACTTTGTGGTCAAGAATGACGCAATTGAAAACTATCAGCTTCGTGTCAACAAGATTAAGGACCCTAA
AATCCTGGGCATTGACCCAAATGTCACACAGTACACGGGTTACTTGGATGTGGAAGACGAGGACAAGCAT
TTCTTCTTTTGGACTTTTGAAAGTAGAAACGATCCTGCAAAGGATCCGGTCATCCTTTGGTTGAACGGGG
GTCCAGGTTGTTCTTCACTAACCGGGCTGTTCTTTGAATTAGGACCCTCATCCATTGGACCTGATTTGAA
ACCCATCGGGAACCCTTACTCTTGGAACAGCAATGCCACCGTGATCTTCCTTGACCAGCCTGTCAACGTT
GGGTTCTCGTATTCCGGGTCCTCAGGTGTTTCCAACACTGTCGCCGCTGGTAAGGATGTCTATAACTTCT
TGGAGTTGTTCTTCGATCAGTTCCCTGAATACGTCAACAAGGGCCAAGATTTCCACATCGCTAGGGAATC
CTACGCCGGCCATTACATCCCTGTTTTTGCCTCTGAAATTTTGTCTCACAAGGACAGAAACTTCAACTTA
ACCTCCGTCTTGATCGGAAATGGCCTCACTGACCCATTGACTCAGTATAACTATTACGAACCAATGGCCT
GTGGTGAAGGTGGCGAACCATCTGTTTTGCCCTCGGAGGAATGCTCTGCTATGGAAGACTCTTTGGAACG
TTGTTTGGGCTTGATCGAGTCGTGCTATGACTCGCAATCCGTCTGGTCCTGTGTTCCAGCTACCATTTAT
TGTAATAACGCCCAATTGGCTCCTTACCAACGTACCGGCAGAAACGTTTACGATATCAGGAAGGATTGTG
AAGGTGGCAATTTGTGCTACCCAACGTTACAAGATATCGACGACTACTTAAACCAGGACTACGTCAAAGA
AGCTGTCGGTGCGGAGGTTGACCACTACGAATCCTGTAACTTCGATATCAACAGAAATTTCCTGTTTGCG
GGTGATTGGATGAAGCCTTACCACACCGCCGTAACAGATCTTTTGAATCAAGACCTACCCATTCTGGTAT
ATGCAGGCGATAAAGATTTCATCTGTAACTGGTTGGGTAATAAGGCGTGGACGGATGTCTTGCCATGGAA
GTACGACGAAGAATTTGCAAGCCAAAAAGTACGTAACTGGACTGCTTCTATCACCGACGAGGTCGCTGGT
GAAGTCAAATCCTACAAGCACTTCACCTATTTGAGAGTCTTCAATGGTGGCCACATGGTTCCATTTGACG
TCCCTGAAAACGCCTTAAGTATGGTTAACGAATGGATCCACGGTGGTTTCTCCTTACTCGAGATGGTGAG
CAAGGGCGAGGAGGATAACATGGCCTCTCTCCCAGCGACACATGAGTTATACATCTTTGGCTCCATCAAC
GGTGTGGACTTTGACATGGTGGGTCAGGGCACCGGCAATCCAAATGATGGTTATGAGGAGTTAAACCTGA
AGTCCACCAAGGGTGACCTCCAGTTCTCCCCCTGGATTCTGGTCCCTCATATCGGGTATGGCTTCCATCA
GTACCTGCCCTACCCTGACGGGATGTCGCCTTTCCAGGCCGCCATGGTAGATGGCTCCGGCTACCAAGTC
CATCGCACAATGCAGTTTGAAGATGGTGCCTCCCTTACTGTTAACTACCGCTACACCTACGAGGGAAGCC
ACATCAAAGGAGAGGCCCAGGTGAAGGGGACTGGTTTCCCTGCTGACGGTCCTGTGATGACCAACTCGCT
GACCGCTGCGGACTGGTGCAGGTCGAAGAAGACTTACCCCAACGACAAAACCATCATCAGTACCTTTAAG
TGGAGTTACACCACTGGAAATGGCAAGCGCTACCGGAGCACTGCGCGGACCACCTACACCTTTGCCAAGC
CAATGGCGGCTAACTATCTGAAGAACCAGCCGATGTACGTGTTCCGTAAGACGGAGCTCAAGCACTCCAA
GACCGAGCTCAACTTCAAGGAGTGGCAAAAGGCCTTTACCGATGTGATGGGCATGGACGAGCTGTACAAG
TAGAAGCTTTGCCATAGAATATCTGGATCCGGTACCGGGTTGAAGAAGGAAAAAGACAGAAACGACTTAA
TTACCTACTTGAAAAAAGCCTGTGAGTAAACAGGCCCCTTTTCCTTTGTCGATATCATGTAATTAGTTAT
GTCACGCTTACATTCACGCCCTCCCCCCACATCCGCTCTAACCGAAAAGGAAGGAGTTAGACAACCTGAA
GTCTAGGTCCCTATTTATTTTTTTATAGTTATGTTAGTATTAAGAACGTTATTTATATTTCAAATTTTTC
TTTTTTTTCTGTACAAACGCGTGTACGGTACCCAGCTTTTGTTCCCTTTAGTGAGGGTTAATTCCGAGCT
TGGCGTAATCATGGTCATAGCTGTTTCCTGTGTGAAATTGTTATCCGCTCACAATTCCACACAACATACG
AGCCGGAAGCATAAAGTGTAAAGCCTGGGGTGCCTAATGAGTGAGCTAACTCACATTAATTGCGTTGCGC
TCACTGCCCGCTTTCCAGTCGGGAAACCTGTCGTGCCAGCTGCATTAATGAATCGGCCAACGCGCGGGGA
GAGGCGGTTTGCGTATTGGGCGCTCTTCCGCTTCCTCGCTCACTGACTCGCTGCGCTCGGTCGTTCGGCT
GCGGCGAGCGGTATCAGCTCACTCAAAGGCGGTAATACGGTTATCCACAGAATCAGGGGATAACGCAGGA
AAGAACATGTGAGCAAAAGGCCAGCAAAAGGCCAGGAACCGTAAAAAGGCCGCGTTGCTGGCGTTTTTCC
ATAGGCTCCGCCCCCCTGACGAGCATCACAAAAATCGACGCTCAAGTCAGAGGTGGCGAAACCCGACAGG
ACTATAAAGATACCAGGCGTTTCCCCCTGGAAGCTCCCTCGTGCGCTCTCCTGTTCCGACCCTGCCGCTT
ACCGGATACCTGTCCGCCTTTCTCCCTTCGGGAAGCGTGGCGCTTTCTCATAGCTCACGCTGTAGGTATC
TCAGTTCGGTGTAGGTCGTTCGCTCCAAGCTGGGCTGTGTGCACGAACCCCCCGTTCAGCCCGACCGCTG
CGCCTTATCCGGTAACTATCGTCTTGAGTCCAACCCGGTAAGACACGACTTATCGCCACTGGCAGCAGCC
ACTGGTAACAGGATTAGCAGAGCGAGGTATGTAGGCGGTGCTACAGAGTTCTTGAAGTGGTGGCCTAACT
ACGGCTACACTAGAAGAACAGTATTTGGTATCTGCGCTCTGCTGAAGCCAGTTACCTTCGGAAAAAGAGT
TGGTAGCTCTTGATCCGGCAAACAAACCACCGCTGGTAGCGGTGGTTTTTTTGTTTGCAAGCAGCAGATT
ACGCGCAGAAAAAAAGGATCTCAAGAAGATCCTTTGATCTTTTCTACGGGGTCTGACGCTCAGTGGAACG
AAAACTCACGTTAAGGGATTTTGGTCATGAGATTATCAAAAAGGATCTTCACCTAGATCCTTTTAAATTA
AAAATGAAGTTTTAAATCAATCTAAAGTATATATGAGTAAACTTGGTCTGACAGTTACCAATGCTTAATC
AGTGAGGCACCTATCTCAGCGATCTGTCTATTTCGTTCATCCATAGTTGCCTGACTCCCCGTCGTGTAGA
TAACTACGATACGGGAGGGCTTACCATCTGGCCCCAGTGCTGCAATGATACCGCGAGACCCACGCTCACC
GGCTCCAGATTTATCAGCAATAAACCAGCCAGCCGGAAGGGCCGAGCGCAGAAGTGGTCCTGCAACTTTA
TCCGCCTCCATCCAGTCTATTAATTGTTGCCGGGAAGCTAGAGTAAGTAGTTCGCCAGTTAATAGTTTGC
GCAACGTTGTTGCCATTGCTACAGGCATCGTGGTGTCACGCTCGTCGTTTGGTATGGCTTCATTCAGCTC
CGGTTCCCAACGATCAAGGCGAGTTACATGATCCCCCATGTTGTGCAAAAAAGCGGTTAGCTCCTTCGGT
CCTCCGATCGTTGTCAGAAGTAAGTTGGCCGCAGTGTTATCACTCATGGTTATGGCAGCACTGCATAATT
CTCTTACTGTCATGCCATCCGTAAGATGCTTTTCTGTGACTGGTGAGTACTCAACCAAGTCATTCTGAGA
ATAGTGTATGCGGCGACCGAGTTGCTCTTGCCCGGCGTCAATACGGGATAATACCGCGCCACATAGCAGA
ACTTTAAAAGTGCTCATCATTGGAAAACGTTCTTCGGGGCGAAAACTCTCAAGGATCTTACCGCTGTTGA
GATCCAGTTCGATGTAACCCACTCGTGCACCCAACTGATCTTCAGCATCTTTTACTTTCACCAGCGTTTC
TGGGTGAGCAAAAACAGGAAGGCAAAATGCCGCAAAAAAGGGAATAAGGGCGACACGGAAATGTTGAATA
CTCATACTCTTCCTTTTTCAATATTATTGAAGCATTTATCAGGGTTATTGTCTCATGAGCGGATACATAT
TTGAATGTATTTAGAAAAATAAACAAATAGGGGTTCCGCGCACATTTCCCCGAAAAGTGCCACCTGGGTC
CTTTTCATCACGTGCTATAAAAATAATTATAATTTAAATTTTTTAATATAAATATATAAATTAAAAATAG
AAAGTAAAAAAAGAAATTAAAGAAAAAATAGTTTTTGTTTTCCGAAGATGTAAAAGACTCTAGGGGGATC
GCCAACAAATACTACCTTTTATCTTGCTCTTCCTGCTCTCAGGTATTAATGCCGAATTGTTTCATCTTGT
CTGTGTAGAAGACCACACACGAAAATCCTGTGATTTTACATTTTACTTATCGTTAATCGAATGTATATCT
ATTTAATCTGCTTTTCTTGTCTAATAAATATATATGTAAAGTACGCTTTTTGTTGAAATTTTTTAAACCT
TTGTTTATTTTTTTTTCTTCATTCCGTAACTCTTCTACCTTCTTTATTTACTTTCTAAAATCCAAATACA
AAACATAAAAATAAATAAACACAGAGTAAATTCCCAAATTATTCCATCATTAAAAGATACGAGGCGCGTG
TAAGTTACAGGCAAGCGATCCGTCTAAGAAACCATTATTATCATGACATTAACCTATAAAAATAGGCGTA
TCACGAGGCCCTTTCGTCTCGCGCGTTTCGGTGATGACGGTGAAAACCTCTGACACATGCAGCTCCCGGA
GACGGTCACAGCTTGTCTGTAAGCGGATGCCGGGAGCAGACAAGCCCGTCAGGGCGCGTCAGCGGGTGTT
GGCGGGTGTCGGGGCTGGCTTAACTATGCGGCATCAGAGCAGATTGTACTGAGAGTGCACCATATCGACT
ACGTCGTTAAGGCCGTTTCTGACAGAGTAAAATTCTTGAGGGAACTTTCACCATTATGGGAAATGGTTCA
AGAAGGTATTGACTTAAACTCCATCAAATGGTCAGGTCATTGAGTGTTTTTTATTTGTTGTATTTTTTTT
TTTTTAGAGAAAATCCTCCAATATATAAATTAGGAATCATAGTTTCATGATTTTCTGTTACACCTAACTT
TTTGTGTGGTGCCCTCCTCCTTGTCAATATTAATGTTAAAGTGCAATTCTTTTTCCTTATCACGTTGAGC
CATTAGTATCAATTTGCTTACCTGTATTCCTTTACATCCTCCTTTTTCTCCTTCTTGATAAATGTATGTA
GATTGCGTATATAGTTTCGTCTACCCTATGAACATATTCCATTTTGTAATTTCGTGTCGTTTCTATTATG
AATTTCATTTATAAAGTTTATGTACAAATATCATAAAAAAAGAGAATCTTTTTAAGCAAGGATTTTCTTA
ACTTCTTCGGCGACAGCATCACCGACTTCGGTGGTACTGTTGGAACCACCTAAATCACCAGTTCTGATAC
CTGCATCCAAAACCTTTTTAACTGCATCTTCAATGGCCTTACCTTCTTCAGGCAAGTTCAATGACAATTT
CAACATCATTGCAGCAGACAAGATAGTGGCGATAGGGTTGACCTTATTCTTTGGCAAATCTGGAGCAGAA
CCGTGGCATGGTTCGTACAAACCAAATGCGGTGTTCTTGTCTGGCAAAGAGGCCAAGGACGCAGATGGCA
ACAAACCCAAGGAACCTGGGATAACGGAGGCTTCATCGGAGATGATATCACCAAACATGTTGCTGGTGAT
TATAATACCATTTAGGTGGGTTGGGTTCTTAACTAGGATCATGGCGGCAGAATCAATCAATTGATGTTGA
ACCTTCAATGTAGGGAATTCGTTCTTGATGGTTTCCTCCACAGTTTTTCTCCATAATCTTGAAGAGGCCA
AAACATTAGCTTTATCCAAGGACCAAATAGGCAATGGTGGCTCATGTTGTAGGGCCATGAAAGCGGCCAT
TCTTGTGATTCTTTGCACTTCTGGAACGGTGTATTGTTCACTATCCCAAGCGACACCATCACCATCGTCT
TCCTTTCTCTTACCAAAGTAAATACCTCCCACTAATTCTCTGACAACAACGAAGTCAGTACCTTTAGCAA
ATTGTGGCTTGATTGGAGATAAGTCTAAAAGAGAGTCGGATGCAAAGTTACATGGTCTTAAGTTGGCGTA
CAATTGAAGTTCTTTACGGATTTTTAGTAAACCTTGTTCAGGTCTAACACTACCGGTACCCCATTTAGGA
CCACCCACAGCACCTAACAAAACGGCATCAGCCTTCTTGGAGGCTTCCAGCGCCTCATCTGGAAGTGGAA
CACCCGTAGCATCGATAGCAGCACCACCAATTAAATGATTTTCGAAATCGAACTTGACATTGGAACGAAC
ATCAGAAATAGCTTTAAGAACCTTAATGGCTTCGGCTGTGATTTCTTGACCAACGTGGTCACCTGGCAAA
ACGACGATCTTCTTAGGGGCAGACATTAGAATGGTATATCCTTGAAATATATATATATATATTGCTGAAA
TGTAAAAGGTAAGAAAAGTTAGAAAGTAAGACGATTGCTAACCACCTATTGGAAAAAACAATAGGTCCTT
AAATAATATTGTCAACTTCAAGTATTGTGATGCAAGCATTTAGTCATGAACGCTT
Features (pLannotate 1.2.2; 25 found; start..end, strand, type, name):
    379..456     -  CDS            YO192_YEAST (fragment): Experimental evidence at protein level: Swiss-Prot protein existence level 1. From Saccharomyces cerevisiae (strain ATCC 204508 / S288c) (Baker's yeast).
    487..539     +  misc_feature   bom (fragment): basis of mobility region from pBR322
    567..995     -  rep_origin     f1 ori (sequence partly withheld): f1 bacteriophage origin of replication; arrow indicates direction of (+) strand synthesis
    999..1156    -  CDS            lacZα (fragment): LacZα fragment of β-galactosidase; lacZ fragment
   1159..1177    +  promoter       T7 promoter: promoter for bacteriophage T7 RNA polymerase
   1186..1209    +  misc_feature   MCS (fragment): pBluescript multiple cloning site
   1341..1575    +  promoter       CUP1 promoter: S. cerevisiae CUP1; inducible metallothionein promoter, regulated by Cu2+
   1616..3151    +  CDS            PRC1: CBPY_YEAST - Experimental evidence at protein level: Swiss-Prot protein existence level 1. Involved in degradation of small peptides. Digests preferentially peptides containing an aliphatic or hydrophobic residue in P1' position, as well as methionine, leucine or phenylalanine in P1 position of ester substrate. From Saccharomyces cerevisiae (strain ATCC 204508 / S288c) (Baker's yeast).
   3158..3867    +  CDS            mNeonGreen (fragment): bright monomeric yellow-green fluorescent protein derived from LanYFP (Shaner et al., 2013)
   3902..3961    +  CDS            CYC1 (fragment): CYC1_YEAST - Experimental evidence at protein level: Swiss-Prot protein existence level 1. Electron carrier protein. The oxidized form of the cytochrome c heme group can accept an electron from the heme group of the cytochrome c1 subunit of ubiquinol-cytochrome c oxidoreductase. Cytochrome c then transfers this electron to the dinuclear copper A center (CU(A)) of the COX2 subunit of cytochrome oxidase, the final protein carrier in the mitochondrial electron-transport chain. Isoform 1 (CYC1) is the predominant cytochrome c during aerobic/normoxic growth. From Saccharomyces cerevisiae (strain AT
   3990..4172    +  terminator     CYC1 terminator (fragment): S. cerevisiae CYC1; transcription terminator for CYC1
   4190..4208    -  promoter       T3 promoter: promoter for bacteriophage T3 RNA polymerase
   4253..4269    -  protein_bind   lac operator: The lac repressor binds to the lac operator to inhibit transcription in E. coli. This inhibition can be relieved by adding lactose or isopropyl-β-D-thiogalactopyranoside (IPTG). lac repressor encoded by lacI
   4277..4307    -  promoter       lac promoter: promoter for the E. coli lac operon
   4322..4343    -  protein_bind   CAP binding site: CAP binding activates transcription in the presence of cAMP. E. coli catabolite activator protein
   4356..4448    -  CDS            lacI (fragment): lac repressor; lacI; The lac repressor binds to the lac operator to inhibit transcription in E. coli. This inhibition can be relieved by adding lactose or isopropyl-β-D-thiogalactopyranoside (IPTG).
   4631..5219    -  rep_origin     ori: high-copy-number ColE1/pMB1/pBR322/pUC origin of replication
   5390..6250    -  CDS            AmpR: β-lactamase; bla; confers resistance to ampicillin, carbenicillin, and related antibiotics
   6251..6355    -  promoter       AmpR promoter: bla
   6392..6895    +  misc_feature   CEN/ARS: S. cerevisiae CEN6 centromere fused to an autonomously replicating sequence
   6963..6998    +  CDS            rop (fragment): Rop protein, which maintains plasmids at low copy number; rop
   7100..7150    +  misc_feature   bom (fragment): basis of mobility region from pBR322
   7149..7265    +  CDS            NFS1 (fragment): NFS1_YEAST - Also known as SPL1 From Saccharomyces cerevisiae (strain ATCC 204508 / S288c) (Baker's yeast).
   7630..8721    -  CDS            LEU2: LEU3_YEAST - Experimental evidence at protein level: Swiss-Prot protein existence level 1. Catalyzes the oxidation of 3-carboxy-2-hydroxy-4- methylpentanoate (3-isopropylmalate) to 3-carboxy-4-methyl-2- oxopentanoate. The product decarboxylates to 4-methyl-2 oxopentanoate. From Saccharomyces cerevisiae (strain ATCC 204508 / S288c) (Baker's yeast).
   8722..239     -  promoter       LEU2 promoter (across the origin): S. cerevisiae LEU2
