[The description below was written by a language model from this plasmid's Addgene catalogue record and pLannotate feature annotations shown in this document.]
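Description:
CUP1-∆ssCPY*-mNeonGreen in pRS315 is a yeast expression plasmid built on the pRS315 shuttle backbone. It is about 8.9 kb in total: the catalogue lists 8,904 bp, while the sequenced record is 8,890 nt. In Saccharomyces cerevisiae it is maintained through a CEN6/ARS element, which gives stable, low-copy, centromeric inheritance. Selection in yeast uses the LEU2 marker, expressed from its own promoter, which complements leucine auxotrophy. In E. coli the plasmid replicates from a high-copy ColE1/pUC-type origin and is selected with ampicillin through the β-lactamase gene. The backbone also carries the usual pBluescript-derived remnants: an f1 origin, lacZα and lac promoter/operator fragments, and T7 and T3 promoters flanking the cloning region.

The payload, assembled by Gibson cloning, is a single expression cassette driven by the copper-inducible CUP1 metallothionein promoter and closed by the CYC1 terminator. It encodes a 1,536 bp version of yeast carboxypeptidase Y (PRC1). This version lacks its signal peptide and carries a point mutation recorded as G255A, and it is fused at its C terminus to the bright monomeric yellow-green fluorescent protein mNeonGreen. Removing the signal sequence keeps the protein out of the secretory pathway, so the misfolding-prone CPY* variant stays in the cytoplasm. There the mNeonGreen tag allows it to be followed by fluorescence microscopy.

The stated purpose is a fluorescent reporter for cytoplasmic aggregates under LEU2 selection. Because the CUP1 promoter responds to Cu2+, expression of the reporter can be adjusted with copper.
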