Addgene plasmid #221160: CUP1-∆ssCPY*-mNeonGreen in pRS315
Purpose: Fluorescent reporter for cytoplasmic aggregates under LEU2 selection marker
Depositing lab: Mark Leake. Depositing organization: University of York.
Backbone
  Vector backbone: pRS315
  Backbone size w/o insert (bp): 5937
  Total vector size (bp): 8904
  Vector type: Yeast Expression
  Selectable markers: LEU2
Growth in bacteria
  Bacterial resistance: Ampicillin, 100 μg/mL
  Growth temperature: 37°C
  Growth strain: DH5alpha
  Copy number: High Copy
Gene/Insert
  Gene/Insert name: Carboxypeptidase Y (alt name: ∆ssCPY*)
  Species: S. cerevisiae (budding yeast)
  Insert size (bp): 1536
  Mutation: Deletion signal peptide, G255A mutation
  Entrez Gene: PRC1 (a.k.a. YMR297W, CPY1, LBC1)
  Tag / fusion protein: mNeonGreen (C terminal on insert)
  Cloning method: Gibson Cloning
  Sequencing primers: 5′ tgtatcaattgcattataatatcttcttgt; 3′ aactaattacatgatatcgacaaaggaaaa
Terms and licenses: Academic/Nonprofit Terms; Industry Terms: Not Available to Industry
How to cite: CUP1-∆ssCPY*-mNeonGreen in pRS315 was a gift from Mark Leake (Addgene plasmid # 221160 ; http://n2t.net/addgene:221160 ; RRID:Addgene_221160)
